>Addgene plasmid #179701 | pEGFP-HP1alpha | addgene full sequence | sequence record 356309 | Addgene NGS Result
TAGTTATTAATAGTAATCAATTACGGGGTCATTAGTTCATAGCCCATATATGGAGTTCCGCGTTACATAA
CTTACGGTAAATGGCCCGCCTGGCTGACCGCCCAACGACCCCCGCCCATTGACGTCAATAATGACGTATG
TTCCCATAGTAACGCCAATAGGGACTTTCCATTGACGTCAATGGGTGGAGTATTTACGGTAAACTGCCCA
CTTGGCAGTACATCAAGTGTATCATATGCCAAGTACGCCCCCTATTGACGTCAATGACGGTAAATGGCCC
GCCTGGCATTATGCCCAGTACATGACCTTATGGGACTTTCCTACTTGGCAGTACATCTACGTATTAGTCA
TCGCTATTACCATGGTGATGCGGTTTTGGCAGTACATCAATGGGCGTGGATAGCGGTTTGACTCACGGGG
ATTTCCAAGTCTCCACCCCATTGACGTCAATGGGAGTTTGTTTTGGCACCAAAATCAACGGGACTTTCCA
AAATGTCGTAACAACTCCGCCCCATTGACGCAAATGGGCGGTAGGCGTGTACGGTGGGAGGTCTATATAA
GCAGAGCTGGTTTAGTGAACCGTCAGATCCGCTAGCGCTACCGGTCGCCACCATGGTGAGCAAGGGCGAG
GAGCTGTTCACCGGGGTGGTGCCCATCCTGGTCGAGCTGGACGGCGACGTAAACGGCCACAAGTTCAGCG
TGTCCGGCGAGGGCGAGGGCGATGCCACCTACGGCAAGCTGACCCTGAAGTTCATCTGCACCACCGGCAA
GCTGCCCGTGCCCTGGCCCACCCTCGTGACCACCCTGACCTACGGCGTGCAGTGCTTCAGCCGCTACCCC
GACCACATGAAGCAGCACGACTTCTTCAAGTCCGCCATGCCCGAAGGCTACGTCCAGGAGCGCACCATCT
TCTTCAAGGACGACGGCAACTACAAGACCCGCGCCGAGGTGAAGTTCGAGGGCGACACCCTGGTGAACCG
CATCGAGCTGAAGGGCATCGACTTCAAGGAGGACGGCAACATCCTGGGGCACAAGCTGGAGTACAACTAC
AACAGCCACAACGTCTATATCATGGCCGACAAGCAGAAGAACGGCATCAAGGTGAACTTCAAGATCCGCC
ACAACATCGAGGACGGCAGCGTGCAGCTCGCCGACCACTACCAGCAGAACACCCCCATCGGCGACGGCCC
CGTGCTGCTGCCCGACAACCACTACCTGAGCACCCAGTCCGCCCTGAGCAAAGACCCCAACGAGAAGCGC
GATCACATGGTCCTGCTGGAGTTCGTGACCGCCGCCGGGATCACTCTCGGCATGGACGAGCTGTACAAGT
CCGGACTCAGATCTCGAGCTCAAGCTTCGAATTCCGTTGCTGTCGCGCAGAAGGCGGCGGCGGTGGTGGC
TTGTGGTGCGGCCTCACCATACAGGAACAGGGCAGACGTTAGCGTGAGTGATCACTCTCAATCCCGGGGA
CCTGGTGGCCTTAGTCTTTCAGGTGGAACGGTGTGCGACATGGGAAAGAAAACCAAGCGGACAGCTGACA
GTTCTTCTTCAGAGGATGAGGAGGAGTATGTTGTGGAGAAGGTGCTAGACAGGCGCGTGGTTAAGGGACA
AGTGGAATATCTACTGAAGTGGAAAGGCTTTTCTGAGGAGCACAATACTTGGGAACCTGAGAAAAACTTG
GATTGCCCTGAGCTAATTTCTGAATTTATGAAAAAGTATAAGAAGATGAAGGAGGGTGAAAATAATAAAC
CCAGGGAGAAGTCAGAAAGTAACAAGAGGAAATCCAATTTCTCAAACAGTGCCGATGACATCAAATCTAA
AAAAAAGAGAGAGCAGAGCAATGATATCGCTCGGGGCTTTGAGAGAGGACTGGAACCAGAAAAGATCATT
GGGGCAACAGATTCCTGTGGTGATTTAATGTTCCTAATGAAATGGAAAGACACAGATGAAGCTGACCTGG
TTCTTGCAAAAGAAGCTAATGTGAAATGTCCACAAATTGTGATAGCATTTTATGAAGAGAGACTGACATG
GCATGCATATCCTGAGGATGCGGAAAACAAAGAGAAAGAAACAGCAAAGAGCTAAAGGAGGGGATGAGCT
AAAGGAGGGGATGAATCACTAGTGCGGCCGGGATCCACCGGATCTAGATAACTGATCATAATCAGCCATA
CCACATTTGTAGAGGTTTTACTTGCTTTAAAAAACCTCCCACACCTCCCCCTGAACCTGAAACATAAAAT
GAATGCAATTGTTGTTGTTAACTTGTTTATTGCAGCTTATAATGGTTACAAATAAAGCAATAGCATCACA
AATTTCACAAATAAAGCATTTTTTTCACTGCATTCTAGTTGTGGTTTGTCCAAACTCATCAATGTATCTT
AACGCGTAAATTGTAAGCGTTAATATTTTGTTAAAATTCGCGTTAAATTTTTGTTAAATCAGCTCATTTT
TTAACCAATAGGCCGAAATCGGCAAAATCCCTTATAAATCAAAAGAATAGACCGAGATAGGGT
[37 nt withheld, positions 2514-2550]
AAAGAACGTGGACTCCAACGTCAAAGG
[49 nt withheld, positions 2578-2626]
T
[91 nt withheld, positions 2628-2718]
G
[124 nt withheld, positions 2720-2843]
CAGGTGGCACTTTTCGGGGAAATGTGCGCGGAACCCCTATTTGTTTATTTTTCTAAATACATTCAAATAT
GTATCCGCTCATGAGACAATAACCCTGATAAATGCTTCAATAATATTGAAAAAGGAAGAGTCCTGAGGCG
GAAAGAACCAGCTGTGGAATGTGTGTCAGTTAGGGTGTGGAAAGTCCCCAGGCTCCCCAGCAGGCAGAAG
TATGCAAAGCATGCATCTCAATTAGTCAGCAACCAGGTGTGGAAAGTCCCCAGGCTCCCCAGCAGGCAGA
AGTATGCAAAGCATGCATCTCAATTAGTCAGCAACCATAGTCCCGCCCCTAACTCCGCCCATCCCGCCCC
TAACTCCGCCCAGTTCCGCCCATTCTCCGCCCCATGGCTGACTAATTTTTTTTATTTATGCAGAGGCCGA
GGCCGCCTCGGCCTCTGAGCTATTCCAGAAGTAGTGAGGAGGCTTTTTTGGAGGCCTAGGCTTTTGCAAA
GATCGATCAAGAGACAGGATGAGGATCGTTTCGCATGATTGAACAAGATGGATTGCACGCAGGTTCTCCG
GCCGCTTGGGTGGAGAGGCTATTCGGCTATGACTGGGCACAACAGACAATCGGCTGCTCTGATGCCGCCG
TGTTCCGGCTGTCAGCGCAGGGGCGCCCGGTTCTTTTTGTCAAGACCGACCTGTCCGGTGCCCTGAATGA
ACTGCAAGACGAGGCAGCGCGGCTATCGTGGCTGGCCACGACGGGCGTTCCTTGCGCAGCTGTGCTCGAC
GTTGTCACTGAAGCGGGAAGGGACTGGCTGCTATTGGGCGAAGTGCCGGGGCAGGATCTCCTGTCATCTC
ACCTTGCTCCTGCCGAGAAAGTATCCATCATGGCTGATGCAATGCGGCGGCTGCATACGCTTGATCCGGC
TACCTGCCCATTCGACCACCAAGCGAAACATCGCATCGAGCGAGCACGTACTCGGATGGAAGCCGGTCTT
GTCGATCAGGATGATCTGGACGAAGAGCATCAGGGGCTCGCGCCAGCCGAACTGTTCGCCAGGCTCAAGG
CGAGCATGCCCGACGGCGAGGATCTCGTCGTGACCCATGGCGATGCCTGCTTGCCGAATATCATGGTGGA
AAATGGCCGCTTTTCTGGATTCATCGACTGTGGCCGGCTGGGTGTGGCGGACCGCTATCAGGACATAGCG
TTGGCTACCCGTGATATTGCTGAAGAGCTTGGCGGCGAATGGGCTGACCGCTTCCTCGTGCTTTACGGTA
TCGCCGCTCCCGATTCGCAGCGCATCGCCTTCTATCGCCTTCTTGACGAGTTCTTCTGAGCGGGACTCTG
GGGTTCGAAATGACCGACCAAGCGACGCCCAACCTGCCATCACGAGATTTCGATTCCACCGCCGCCTTCT
ATGAAAGGTTGGGCTTCGGAATCGTTTTCCGGGACGCCGGCTGGATGATCCTCCAGCGCGGGGATCTCAT
GCTGGAGTTCTTCGCCCACCCTAGGGGGAGGCTAACTGAAACACGGAAGGAGACAATACCGGAAGGAACC
CGCGCTATGACGGCAATAAAAAGACAGAATAAAACGCACGGTGTTGGGTCGTTTGTTCATAAACGCGGGG
TTCGGTCCCAGGGCTGGCACTCTGTCGATACCCCACCGAGACCCCATTGGGGCCAATACGCCCGCGTTTC
TTCCTTTTCCCCACCCCACCCCCCAAGTTCGGGTGAAGGCCCAGGGCTCGCAGCCAACGTCGGGGCGGCA
GGCCCTGCCATAGCCTCAGGTTACTCATATATACTTTAGATTGATTTAAAACTTCATTTTTAATTTAAAA
GGATCTAGGTGAAGATCCTTTTTGATAATCTCATGACCAAAATCCCTTAACGTGAGTTTTCGTTCCACTG
AGCGTCAGACCCCGTAGAAAAGATCAAAGGATCTTCTTGAGATCCTTTTTTTCTGCGCGTAATCTGCTGC
TTGCAAACAAAAAAACCACCGCTACCAGCGGTGGTTTGTTTGCCGGATCAAGAGCTACCAACTCTTTTTC
CGAAGGTAACTGGCTTCAGCAGAGCGCAGATACCAAATACTGTTCTTCTAGTGTAGCCGTAGTTAGGCCA
CCACTTCAAGAACTCTGTAGCACCGCCTACATACCTCGCTCTGCTAATCCTGTTACCAGTGGCTGCTGCC
AGTGGCGATAAGTCGTGTCTTACCGGGTTGGACTCAAGACGATAGTTACCGGATAAGGCGCAGCGGTCGG
GCTGAACGGGGGGTTCGTGCACACAGCCCAGCTTGGAGCGAACGACCTACACCGAACTGAGATACCTACA
GCGTGAGCTATGAGAAAGCGCCACGCTTCCCGAAGGGAGAAAGGCGGACAGGTATCCGGTAAGCGGCAGG
GTCGGAACAGGAGAGCGCACGAGGGAGCTTCCAGGGGGAAACGCCTGGTATCTTTATAGTCCTGTCGGGT
TTCGCCACCTCTGACTTGAGCGTCGATTTTTGTGATGCTCGTCAGGGGGGCGGAGCCTATGGAAAAACGC
CAGCAACGCGGCCTTTTTACGGTTCCTGGCCTTTTGCTGGCCTTTTGCTCACATGTTCTTTCCTGCGTTA
TCCCCTGATTCTGTGGATAACCGTATTACCGCCATGCAT
Features (pLannotate 1.2.2; 15 found; start..end, strand, type, name):
     61..364     +  enhancer       CMV enhancer: human cytomegalovirus immediate early enhancer
    365..568     +  promoter       CMV promoter: human cytomegalovirus (CMV) immediate early promoter
    613..1329    +  CDS            EGFP: EGFP is a basic (constitutively fluorescent) green fluorescent protein published in 1996, derived from Aequorea victoria. It is reported to be a rapidly-maturing weak dimer with moderate acid sensitivity.
   1330..1364    +  misc_feature   MCS (fragment): multiple cloning site
   1510..2082    +  CDS            CBX5: CBX5_HUMAN - Also known as HP1A. Experimental evidence at protein level: Swiss-Prot protein existence level 1. Component of heterochromatin that recognizes and binds histone H3 tails methylated at 'Lys-9' (H3K9me), leading to epigenetic repression. In contrast, it is excluded from chromatin when 'Tyr-41' of histone H3 is phosphorylated (H3Y41ph). Can interact with lamin-B receptor (LBR). This interaction can contribute to the association of the heterochromatin with the inner nuclear membrane. Involved in the formation of functional kinetochore through interaction with MIS12 complex proteins. F
   2153..2237    +  CDS            large T antigen (fragment): large T antigen from SV40 (simian virus 40)
   2260..2381    +  polyA_signal   SV40 poly(A) signal: SV40 polyadenylation signal
   2415..2843    -  rep_origin     f1 ori (sequence partly withheld): f1 bacteriophage origin of replication; arrow indicates direction of (+) strand synthesis
   2870..2974    +  promoter       AmpR promoter: bla
   2976..3333    +  promoter       SV40 promoter: SV40 enhancer and early promoter
   3368..4162    +  CDS            NeoR/KanR: aminoglycoside phosphotransferase from Tn5; aph(3')-II (or nptII); confers resistance to neomycin, kanamycin, and G418 (Geneticin®)
   4183..4335    +  CDS            ble (fragment): BLE_KLEPN - Experimental evidence at protein level: Swiss-Prot protein existence level 1. Binding protein with a strong affinity to the bleomycin family of antibiotics. Binds to CL990; an antimitotic-antibiotic compound. From Klebsiella pneumoniae.
   4394..4441    +  polyA_signal   HSV TK poly(A) signal: herpes simplex virus thymidine kinase polyadenylation signal (Cole and Stacy, 1985)
   4532..4548    -  polyA_signal   bGH poly(A) signal (fragment): bovine growth hormone polyadenylation signal
   4770..5358    +  rep_origin     ori: high-copy-number ColE1/pMB1/pBR322/pUC origin of replication
