[The description below was written by a language model from this plasmid's Addgene catalogue record and pLannotate feature annotations shown in this document.]
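Description:
pEGFP-HP1alpha is a mammalian expression plasmid of 5,472 nt built on the pEGFP-C1 backbone. It produces human heterochromatin protein 1 alpha (HP1α, encoded by CBX5) fused at its N terminus to EGFP. Expression is driven by the human cytomegalovirus immediate early enhancer and promoter. The EGFP coding sequence comes first, followed by a remnant of the multiple cloning site, a stretch of unannotated sequence, the CBX5 open reading frame, and then the SV40 polyadenylation signal. The insert was introduced by restriction cloning, but the record does not identify the 5′ cloning site.

The plasmid is propagated in E. coli at high copy from a ColE1/pUC-type origin and is selected with kanamycin. The Tn5 aminoglycoside phosphotransferase gene (NeoR/KanR) sits behind tandem promoters, a bacterial bla promoter and the SV40 enhancer/early promoter, and ends in the HSV thymidine kinase poly(A) signal. This one marker therefore gives kanamycin resistance in bacteria and can give G418 resistance in transfected mammalian cells. An f1 origin is also present, which allows single-stranded DNA production. The short annotated fragments of SV40 large T antigen, ble and the bGH poly(A) signal appear to be backbone remnants or partial annotation matches rather than functional elements.

HP1α binds histone H3 tails methylated at lysine 9 and concentrates in heterochromatin, so the green fusion protein marks these regions in cells. The stated purpose is visualization of centromere heterochromatin, and the associated work concerns the HP1α domains involved in forming discrete dots in interphase nuclei.
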