Addgene plasmid #179701: pEGFP-HP1alpha
Purpose: visualization of centromere heterochromatin
Depositing lab: Kenji Sugimoto. Publication: Functional domain structure of human heterochromatin protein HP1(Hsalpha): involvement of internal DNA-binding and C-terminal self-association domains in the formation of discrete dots in interphase nuclei. Yamada T, Fukuda R, Himeno M, Sugimoto K. J Biochem. 1999 Apr . 125(4):832-7. 10.1093/oxfordjournals.jbchem.a022356 PubMed 10101299.
Backbone
  Vector backbone: pEGFP-C1
  Vector type: Mammalian Expression
Growth in bacteria
  Bacterial resistance: Kanamycin, 50 μg/mL
  Growth temperature: 37°C
  Growth strain: DH5alpha
  Copy number: High Copy
Gene/Insert
  Gene/Insert name: heterochromatin protein alpha
  Species: H. sapiens (human)
  Entrez Gene: CBX5 (a.k.a. HEL25, HP1, HP1A, HP1alpha)
  Tag / fusion protein: EGFP (N terminal on insert)
  Cloning method: Restriction Enzyme; 5′ cloning site unknown (unknown if destroyed)
Terms and licenses: Academic/Nonprofit Terms; Industry Terms: Not Available to Industry
Depositor comments: For more information, please refer to Sugimoto et al. (2001) Cell Struct Funct. https://doi.org/10.1247/csf.26.705
How to cite: pEGFP-HP1alpha was a gift from Kenji Sugimoto (Addgene plasmid # 179701 ; http://n2t.net/addgene:179701 ; RRID:Addgene_179701)
